>Addgene plasmid #152794 | pGBW-m4133814 | depositor full sequence | sequence record 295806 | Full Sequence
CACCATGGAGTCTCTCGTTCCCGGCTTTAAT
[348 nt withheld, positions 32-379]
AACGGAAATAAGGGGGCTGGTGGCCATAGCTATGGGGCAGACCTGAAGTCTTTCGATCTGGGCGACGAGC
TGGGCACCGACCCATATGAGGATTTCCAGGAAAACTGGAACACAAAACACAGCTCCGGGGTAACTCGCGA
GCTAATGCGAGAATTGAATGGAGGGGAAAACCTTTACTTTCAGTCGATGGATTATAAGGACCACGATGGA
GACTACAAAGATCATGACATTGATTACAAGGACGACGATGACAAATAAGGATCCGCAGGCCTCTGCTAGC
TTGACTGACTGAGATACAGCGTACCTTCAGCTCACAGACATGATAAGATACATTGATGAGTTTGGACAAA
CCACAACTAGAATGCAGTGAAAAAAATGCTTTATTTGTGAAATTTGTGATGCTATTGCTTTATTTGTAAC
CATTATAAGCTGCAATAAACAAGTTAACAACAACAATTGCATTCATTTTATGTTTCAGGTTCAGGGGGAG
GTGTGGGAGGTTTTTTAAAGCAAGTAAAACCTCTACAAATGTGGTATTGGCCCATCTCTATCGGTATCGT
AGCATAACCCCTTGGGGCCTCTAAACGGGTCTTGAGGGGTTTTTTGTGCCCCTCGGGCCGGATTGCTATC
TACCGGCATTGGCGCAGAAAAAAATGCCTGATGCGACGCTGCGCGTCTTATACTCCCACATATGCCAGAT
TCAGCAACGGATACGGCTTCCCCAACTTGCCCACTTCCATACGTGTCCTCCTTACCAGAAATTTATCCTT
AAGGTCGTCAGCTATCCTGCAGGCGATCTCTCGATTTCGATCAAGACATTCCTTTAATGGTCTTTTCTGG
ACACCACTAGGGGTCAGAAGTAGTTCATCAAACTTTCTTCCCTCCCTAATCTCATTGGTTACCTTGGGCT
ATCGAAACTTAATTAACCAGTCAAGTCAGCTACTTGGCGAGATCGACTTGTCTGGGTTTCGACTACGCTC
AGAATTGCGTCAGTCAAGTTCGATCTGGTCCTTGCTATTGCACCCGTTCTCCGATTACGAGTTTCATTTA
AATCATGTGAGCAAAAGGCCAGCAAAAGGCCAGGAACCGTAAAAAGGCCGCGTTGCTGGCGTTTTTCCAT
AGGCTCCGCCCCCCTGACGAGCATCACAAAAATCGACGCTCAAGTCAGAGGTGGCGAAACCCGACAGGAC
TATAAAGATACCAGGCGTTTCCCCCTGGAAGCTCCCTCGTGCGCTCTCCTGTTCCGACCCTGCCGCTTAC
CGGATACCTGTCCGCCTTTCTCCCTTCGGGAAGCGTGGCGCTTTCTCATAGCTCACGCTGTAGGTATCTC
AGTTCGGTGTAGGTCGTTCGCTCCAAGCTGGGCTGTGTGCACGAACCCCCCGTTCAGCCCGACCGCTGCG
CCTTATCCGGTAACTATCGTCTTGAGTCCAACCCGGTAAGACACGACTTATCGCCACTGGCAGCAGCCAC
TGGTAACAGGATTAGCAGAGCGAGGTATGTAGGCGGTGCTACAGAGTTCTTGAAGTGGTGGCCTAACTAC
GGCTACACTAGAAGAACAGTATTTGGTATCTGCGCTCTGCTGAAGCCAGTTACCTTCGGAAAAAGAGTTG
GTAGCTCTTGATCCGGCAAACAAACCACCGCTGGTAGCGGTGGTTTTTTTGTTTGCAAGCAGCAGATTAC
GCGCAGAAAAAAAGGATCTCAAGAAGATCCTTTGATCTTTTCTACGGGGTCTGACGCTCAGTGGAACGAA
AACTCACGTTAAGGGATTTTGGTCATGAGATTATCAAAAAGGATCTTCACCTAGATCCTTTTAAATTAAA
AATGAAGTTTTAAATCAATCTAAAGTATATATGAGTAAACTTGGTCTGACAGTTACCAATGCTTAATCAG
TGAGGCACCTATCTCAGCGATCTGTCTATTTCGTTCATCCATAGTTGCATTTAAATTTCCGAACTCTCCA
AGGCCCTCGTCGGAAAATCTTCAAACCTTTCGTCCGATCCATCTTGCAGGCTACCTCTCGAACGAACTAT
CGCAAGTCTCTTGGCCGGCCTTGCGCCTTGGCTATTGCTTGGCAGCGCCTATCGCCAGGTATTACTCCAA
TCCCGAATATCCGAGATCGGGATCACCCGAGAGAAGTTCAACCTACATCCTCAATCCCGATCTATCCGAG
ATCCGAGGAATATCGAAATCGGGGCGCGCCTGGCCTCCGCGCCGGGTTTTGGCGCCTCCCGCGGGCGCCC
CCCTCGTCACGGCGAGCGCTGCCACGTCAGACGAAGGGCGCAGGAGCGTCCTGATCCTTCCGCCCGGACG
CTCAGGACAGCGGCCCGCTGCTCATAAGACTCGGCCTTAGAACCCCAGTATCAGCAGAAGGACATTTTAG
GACGGGACTTGGGTGACTCTAGGGCACTGGTTTTCTTTCCAGAGAGCGGAACAGGCGAGGAAAAGTAGTC
CCTTCTCGGCGATTCTGCGGAGGGATCTCCGTGGGGCGGTGAACGCCGATGATTATATAAGGACGCGCCG
GGTGTGGCACAGCTAGTTCCGTCGCAGCCGGGATTTGGGTCGCGGTTCTTGTTTGTGGATCGCTGTGATC
GTCACTTGGTGAGTAGCGGGCTGCTGGGCTGGCCGGGGCTTTCGTGGCCGCCGGGCCGCTCGGTGGGACG
GAAGCGTGTGGAGAGACCGCCAAGGGCTGTAGTCTGGGTCCGCGAGCAAGGTTGCCCTGAACTGGGGGTT
GGGGGGAGCGCAGCAAAATGGCGGCTGTTCCCGAGTCTTGAATGGAAGACGCTTGTGAGGCGGGCTGTGA
GGTCGTTGAAACAAGGTGGGGGGCATGGTGGGCGGCAAGAACCCAAGGTCTTGAGCCCTTCGCTAATGCG
GGAAAGCTCTTATTCGGGTGAGATGGGCTGGGCACCATCTGGGGACCCTGACGTGAAGTTTGTCACTGAC
TGGAGAACTCGGTTTGTCGTCTGTTGCGGGGGCGGCAGTTATGGCGGTGCCGTTGGGCAGTGCACCCGTA
CCTTTGGGAGCGCGCGCCCTCGTCGTGTCGTGACGTCACCCGTTCTGTTGGCTTATAATGCAGGGTGGGG
CCACCTGCCGGTAGGTGTGCGGTAGGCTTTTCTCCGTCGCAGGACGCAGGGTTCGGGCCTAGGGTAGGCT
CTCCTGAATCGACAGGCGCCGGACCTCTGGTGAGGGGAGGGATAAGTGAGGCGTCAGTTTCTTTGGTCGG
TTTTATGTACCTATCTTCTTAAGTAGCTGAAGCTCCGGTTTTGAACTATGCGCTCGGGGTTGGCGAGTGT
GTTTTGTGAAGTTTTTTAGGCACCTTTTGAAATGTAATCATTTGGGTCAATATGTAATTTTCAGTGTTAG
ACTTGTAAATTGTCCGCTAAATTCTGGCCGTTTTTGGCTTTTTTGTTAGACAACATGGGTAAAAAGCCTG
AACTCACCGCGACGTCTGTCGAGAAGTTTCTGATCGAAAAGTTCGACAGCGTCTCCGACCTGATGCAGCT
CTCGGAGGGCGAAGAATCTCGTGCTTTCAGCTTCGATGTAGGAGGGCGTGGATATGTCCTGCGGGTAAAT
AGCTGCGCCGATGGTTTCTACAAAGATCGTTATGTTTATCGGCACTTTGCATCCGCCGCGCTCCCGATTC
CGGAAGTGCTTGACATTGGGGAGTTCAGCGAGAGCCTGACCTATTGCATCTCCCGCCGTGCACAGGGTGT
CACGTTGCAAGACCTGCCTGAAACCGAACTGCCCGCTGTTCTGCAGCCGGTCGCGGAGGCAATGGATGCC
ATCGCTGCCGCCGATCTTAGCCAGACGAGCGGGTTCGGCCCATTCGGACCGCAAGGAATCGGTCAATACA
CTACATGGCGTGATTTCATATGCGCGATTGCTGATCCCCATGTGTATCACTGGCAAACTGTGATGGACGA
CACCGTCAGTGCGTCCGTCGCGCAGGCTCTCGATGAGCTGATGCTTTGGGCCGAGGACTGCCCCGAAGTC
CGGCACCTCGTGCACGCGGATTTCGGCTCCAACAATGTCCTGACGGACAATGGCCGCATAACAGCGGTCA
TTGACTGGAGCGAGGCGATGTTCGGGGATTCCCAATACGAGGTCGCCAACATCTTCTTCTGGAGGCCGTG
GTTGGCTTGTATGGAGCAGCAGACGCGCTACTTCGAGCGGAGGCATCCGGAGCTTGCAGGATCGCCCCGG
CTCCGGGCGTATATGCTCCGCATTGGTCTTGACCAACTCTATCAGAGCTTGGTTGACGGCAATTTCGATG
ATGCAGCTTGGGCGCAGGGTCGATGCGACGCAATCGTCCGATCCGGAGCCGGGACTGTCGGGCGTACACA
AATCGCCCGCAGAAGCGCCGCCGTCTGGACCGATGGCTGTGTAGAAGTACTCGCCGATAGTGGAAACCGA
CGCCCCAGCACTCGTCCGAGGGCAAAGGAATAAGCTAGTATGTAAGCCTAGTCTTAGATAATAAAATCGC
TATCCATCGAAGATGGATGTGTGTTGGTTTTTTGTGTGTGTAACGCTAGGCGCGCCTGGTGTACCGAGAA
CGATCCTCTCAGTGCGAGTCTCGACGATCCATATCGTTGCTTGGCAGTCAGCCAGTCGGAATCCAGCTTG
GGACCCAGGAAGTCCAATCGTCAGATATTGTACTCAAGCCTGGTCACGGCAGCGTACCGATCTGTTTAAA
CCTAGATATTGATAGTCTGATCGGTCAACGTATAATCGAGTCCTAGCTTTTGCAAACATCTATCAAGAGA
CAGGATCAGCAGGAGGCTTTCGCATGAGTATTCAACATTTCCGTGTCGCCCTTATTCCCTTTTTTGCGGC
ATTTTGCCTTCCTGTTTTTGCTCACCCAGAAACGCTGGTGAAAGTAAAAGATGCTGAAGATCAGTTGGGT
GCGCGAGTGGGTTACATCGAACTGGATCTCAACAGCGGTAAGATCCTTGAGAGTTTTCGCCCCGAAGAAC
GCTTTCCAATGATGAGCACTTTTAAAGTTCTGCTATGTGGCGCGGTATTATCCCGTATTGACGCCGGGCA
AGAGCAACTCGGTCGCCGCATACACTATTCTCAGAATGACTTGGTTGAGTATTCACCAGTCACAGAAAAG
CATCTTACGGATGGCATGACAGTAAGAGAATTATGCAGTGCTGCCATAACCATGAGTGATAACACTGCGG
CCAACTTACTTCTGACAACGATTGGAGGACCGAAGGAGCTAACCGCTTTTTTGCACAACATGGGGGATCA
TGTAACTCGCCTTGATCGTTGGGAACCGGAGCTGAATGAAGCCATACCAAACGACGAGCGTGACACCACG
ATGCCTGTAGCAATGGCAACAACCTTGCGTAAACTATTAACTGGCGAACTACTTACTCTAGCTTCCCGGC
AACAGTTGATAGACTGGATGGAGGCGGATAAAGTTGCAGGACCACTTCTGCGCTCGGCCCTTCCGGCTGG
CTGGTTTATTGCTGATAAATCTGGAGCCGGTGAGCGTGGGTCTCGCGGTATCATTGCAGCACTGGGGCCA
GATGGTAAGCCCTCCCGTATCGTAGTTATCTACACGACGGGGAGTCAGGCAACTATGGATGAACGAAATA
GACAGATCGCTGAGATAGGTGCCTCACTGATTAAGCATTGGTAACCGATTCTAGGTGCATTGGCGCAGAA
AAAAATGCCTGATGCGACGCTGCGCGTCTTATACTCCCACATATGCCAGATTCAGCAACGGATACGGCTT
CCCCAACTTGCCCACTTCCATACGTGTCCTCCTTACCAGAAATTTATCCTTAAGATCGTTTAAACTCGAC
TCTGGCTCTATCGAATCTCCGTCGTTTCGAGCTTACGCGAACAGCCGTGGCGCTCATTTGCTCGTCGGGC
ATCGAATCTCGTCAGCTATCGTCAGCTTACCTTTTTGGCAGCGATCGCGGCTCCCGACATCTTGGACCAT
TAGCTCCACAGGTATCTTCTTCCCTCTAGTGGTCATAACAGCAGCTTCAGCTACCTCTCAATTCAAAAAA
CCCCTCAAGACCCGTTTAGAGGCCCCAAGGGGTTATGCTATCAATCGTTGCGTTACACACACAAAAAACC
AACACACATCCATCTTCGATGGATAGCGATTTTATTATCTAACTGCTGATCGAGTGTAGCCAGATCTAGT
AATCAATTACGGGGTCATTAGTTCATAGCCCATATATGGAGTTCCGCGTTACATAACTTACGGTAAATGG
CCCGCCTGGCTGACCGCCCAACGACCCCCGCCCATTGACGTCAATAATGACGTATGTTCCCATAGTAACG
CCAATAGGGACTTTCCATTGACGTCAATGGGTGGAGTATTTACGGTAAACTGCCCACTTGGCAGTACATC
AAGTGTATCATATGCCAAGTACGCCCCCTATTGACGTCAATGACGGTAAATGGCCCGCCTGGCATTATGC
CCAGTACATGACCTTATGGGACTTTCCTACTTGGCAGTACATCTACGTATTAGTCATCGCTATTACCATG
CTGATGCGGTTTTGGCAGTACATCAATGGGCGTGGATAGCGGTTTGACTCACGGGGATTTCCAAGTCTCC
ACCCCATTGACGTCAATGGGAGTTTGTTTTGGCACCAAAATCAACGGGACTTTCCAAAATGTCGTAACAA
CTCCGCCCCATTGACGCAAATGGGCGGTAGGCGTGTACGGTGGGAGGTCTATATAAGCAGAGCTGGTTTA
GTGAACCGTCAGATCAGATCTTTGTCGATCCTACCATCCACTCGACACACCCGCCAGCGGCCGC
Features (pLannotate 1.2.2; 20 found; start..end, strand, type, name):
      5..544     +  CDS            R1A_SARS2 (fragment) (sequence partly withheld): Experimental evidence at protein level: Swiss-Prot protein existence level 1. [Non-structural protein 10]: Plays a pivotal role in viral transcription by stimulating both nsp14 3'-5' exoribonuclease and nsp16 2'-O-methyltransferase activities. Therefore plays an essential role in viral mRNAs cap methylation. From Severe acute respiratory syndrome coronavirus 2 (2019-nCoV) (SARS-CoV-2).
    611..633     +  CDS            FLAG (fragment): FLAG® epitope tag, followed by an enterokinase cleavage site
    703..824     -  polyA_signal   SV40 poly(A) signal: SV40 polyadenylation signal
    847..916     -  CDS            large T antigen (fragment): large T antigen from SV40 (simian virus 40)
    939..985     +  terminator     T7 terminator: transcription terminator for bacteriophage T7 RNA polymerase
   1015..1151    +  terminator     rrnG terminator: transcription terminator from the E. coli ribosomal RNA rrnG operon (Albrechtsen et al., 1991)
   1196..1267    +  misc_feature   3' β-globin insulator: insulator downstream of the human β-globin locus (Farrell et al., 2002)
   1493..2081    -  rep_origin     ori: high-copy-number ColE1/pMB1/pBR322/pUC origin of replication
   2253..2317    -  CDS            bla(M) (fragment): β-lactamase lacking the signal sequence; bla(M); allows cytosolic expression of β-lactamase
   2581..3790    +  promoter       UbC promoter: human ubiquitin C promoter
   3800..4821    +  CDS            HygR (fragment): hygromycin B phosphotransferase confers resistance to hygromycin
   4849..4897    +  polyA_signal   poly(A) signal: synthetic polyadenylation signal
   5163..6023    +  CDS            AmpR: β-lactamase; bla; confers resistance to ampicillin, carbenicillin, and related antibiotics
   6036..6172    +  terminator     rrnG terminator: transcription terminator from the E. coli ribosomal RNA rrnG operon (Albrechtsen et al., 1991)
   6317..6388    +  misc_feature   5' β-globin insulator: insulator upstream of the human β-globin locus (Farrell et al., 2002)
   6393..6439    -  terminator     T7 terminator: transcription terminator for bacteriophage T7 RNA polymerase
   6457..6505    -  polyA_signal   poly(A) signal: synthetic polyadenylation signal
   6586..6889    +  enhancer       CMV enhancer: human cytomegalovirus immediate early enhancer
   6962..6979    -  promoter       CMV promoter (fragment): human cytomegalovirus (CMV) immediate early promoter
   7042..7093    +  promoter       CMVd2 promoter: truncated human cytomegalovirus (CMV) immediate early promoter that yields moderately reduced expression relative to the full-length promoter
