[The description below was written by a language model from this plasmid's Addgene catalogue record and pLannotate feature annotations shown in this document.]
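Description:
pGBW-m4133814 is a mammalian expression plasmid built on the pTwist_CMV_Hygro_6 backbone and carrying the wild-type SARS-CoV-2 leader protein, the N-terminal cleavage product of the ORF1ab polyprotein (commonly called nsp1). The annotated coding region of roughly 540 bp is matched by the automated annotation to the SARS-CoV-2 replicase polyprotein 1a. The functional text attached to that hit describes nsp10, but this is a generic note from the polyprotein database entry and not a description of this insert. Expression is driven by the human cytomegalovirus immediate-early enhancer and promoter, which sit at the end of the circular map just upstream of the insert. According to the catalogue, the backbone supplies a C-terminal TEV-cleavable 3xFLAG tag. The feature table picks up only a FLAG fragment shortly after the open reading frame. An SV40 polyadenylation signal is annotated downstream of the tag.

In E. coli, the plasmid replicates from a high-copy ColE1/pUC-type origin and is selected with ampicillin through a full-length β-lactamase gene. For selection in mammalian cells, a separate cassette places hygromycin B phosphotransferase under the human ubiquitin C promoter with a synthetic poly(A) signal, which allows enrichment or stable line generation. The expression unit is flanked by β-globin insulator elements, T7 and rrnG transcription terminators and an additional synthetic poly(A) signal, parts that generally limit read-through and interference from neighbouring transcription units.

The construct is suited to transient or stable production of the FLAG-tagged leader protein in mammalian cells. Typical applications would include detection, affinity purification and interaction studies, with TEV protease available to remove the tag. The record itself states only mammalian expression as the purpose.
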