Addgene plasmid #152794: pGBW-m4133814
Purpose: Mammalian expression plasmid for SARS-CoV-2 leader protein
Depositing lab: Ginkgo Bioworks & Benjie Chen. Depositing organization: Ginkgo Bioworks.
Backbone
  Vector backbone: pTwist_CMV_Hygro_6
  Backbone size w/o insert (bp): 6525
  Vector type: Mammalian Expression
  Selectable markers: Hygromycin
Growth in bacteria
  Bacterial resistance: Ampicillin, 100 μg/mL
  Growth temperature: 37°C
  Growth strain: DH5alpha
  Copy number: High Copy
Gene/Insert
  Gene/Insert name: SARS-CoV-2 leader protein
  Species: Severe acute respiratory syndrome coronavirus 2
  Insert size (bp): 536
  Mutation: wt
  Entrez Gene: ORF1ab (a.k.a. GU280_gp01)
  Promoter: CMV
  Tag / fusion protein: Cleavable TEV;3xFlag (C terminal on backbone)
  Cloning method: Unknown
Resource information
  A portion of this plasmid was derived from a plasmid made by: GinkgoBioworks
Depositor comments: NCBI reference sequence: YP_009725297.1
How to cite: pGBW-m4133814 was a gift from Ginkgo Bioworks & Benjie Chen (Addgene plasmid # 152794 ; http://n2t.net/addgene:152794 ; RRID:Addgene_152794)
